Addgene plasmid #52237: pUASp YFP Rac2 DN
Purpose: Drosophila expression of YFP-Rac2 dominant negative mutant
Depositing lab: Matthew Scott. Depositing organization: Stanford University.
Backbone
  Vector backbone: pUASp
  Backbone size w/o insert (bp): 9939
  Vector type: Insect Expression ; Drosophila
Growth in bacteria
  Bacterial resistance: Ampicillin, 100 μg/mL
  Growth temperature: 37°C
  Growth strain: Top10
  Copy number: Unknown
Gene/Insert
  Gene/Insert name: Rac2
  Species: D. melanogaster (fly)
  Mutation: T17N; DN mutation
  Entrez Gene: Rac2 (a.k.a. Dmel_CG8556, CG8556, D-Rac 2, D-Rac2, DRac2, DRacB, DmRAC2, Dmel\CG8556, Drac1b, Drac2, P48554, Rac, Rac GTPase, Rac-2, Rac1, Rac1b, RacB, rac2)
  Promoter: GAL4
  Tag / fusion protein: YFP (N terminal on backbone)
  Cloning method: Gateway Cloning
  Sequencing primers: 5′ EGFP-C; 3′ pUASp-3 (5'-AGGTTTAACCAGGGGATGCT-3')
Terms and licenses: Academic/Nonprofit Terms; Industry Terms: Not Available to Industry
How to cite: pUASp YFP Rac2 DN was a gift from Matthew Scott (Addgene plasmid # 52237 ; http://n2t.net/addgene:52237 ; RRID:Addgene_52237)
