[The description below was written by a language model from this plasmid's Addgene catalogue record.]
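Description:
pUASp YFP Rac2 DN is a Drosophila expression plasmid built on the pUASp backbone (about 9.9 kb without the insert), a vector type used for GAL4-responsive transgene expression in flies. It is propagated in E. coli under ampicillin selection. The record gives no feature table, so the bacterial origin, copy number and any fly transformation marker or transposon elements carried by the backbone are not documented here.

The payload is the Drosophila melanogaster Rac2 coding sequence, a Rho-family small GTPase, carrying the T17N substitution. This change is the classic dominant-negative mutation for Ras-superfamily GTPases. It generally favours the inactive, nucleotide-free or GDP-bound state and is thought to sequester the upstream exchange factors, thereby interfering with activation of the endogenous protein. The insert was introduced by Gateway recombination into a backbone that already supplies YFP, so the product is an N-terminal YFP–Rac2(T17N) fusion whose expression and localisation can be followed by fluorescence. The promoter is listed as GAL4, meaning transcription depends on upstream activating sequences bound by the yeast GAL4 activator. In the binary GAL4/UAS system, the fusion is produced only in tissues or stages where a chosen GAL4 driver is active.

The stated purpose is Drosophila expression of the YFP-tagged dominant-negative Rac2 mutant. This makes the construct suited to spatially and temporally controlled inhibition of Rac2 signalling in flies while visualising the cells expressing the inhibitory protein.
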