>Addgene plasmid #52237 | pUASp YFP Rac2 DN | addgene partial sequence | sequence record 81601 | EGFP-C 5'-CATGGTCCTGCTGGAGTTCGTG-3'
TCGGCATGGACGAGCTGTACAAGTCCGGACTCAGATCTCGAGCTCAAGCTTCGAATTCTGCAGTCGACGG
TACCGCGGGCCCGGGATCATCAACAAGTTTGTACAAAAAAGCAGGCTTAATGCAGGCCATCAAGTGTGTG
GTTGTGGGCGACGGAGCGGTGGGAAAGAACTGCCTGCTGATCAGCTATACGACCAACGCCTTCCCCGGCG
AGTACATACCCACGGTGTTCGACAACTATTCGGCGAATGTGATGGTGGATGCCAAGCCCATCAATCTGGG
CCTCTGGGATACGGCTGGACAGGAGGACTACGATCGCCTGAGGCCGCTATCCTATCCGCAAACGGATGTC
TTTCTCATCTGTTTCTCACTGGTGAATCCGGCATCGTTTGAGAATGTGCGAGCCAAATGGTTTCCCGAGG
TGCGTCATCATTGCCCGAGTGTGCCGATAATCCTGGTCGGCACCAAACTGGATCTGCGCGACGATAAGCA
GACGATCGAGAAGCTGAAGGACAAGAAGCTAACACCGATCACCTATCCCCAAGGACTGGCGATGGCCAAG
GAAATAGCTGCGGTCAAGTATCTGGAGTGCTCGGCCCTGACCCAAAAGGGTCTGAAGACGGTCTTCGACG
AGGCCATACGATCCGTGCTATGTCCTGTCGTTCGAGGACCCAAGCGGCACAAGTGCGCCCTGCTCTAAAA
CCCAGCTTTCTTGTACAAAGTGGTTGATGATCCTCTAGAGTCGACCTCGAACGTTAACGTTAACGTAACG
TTAACTCGAGGAGCTTGATAACATTATACCTAAACCCATGGTCAAGAGTAAACATTTCTGCCTTTGAAGT
TGAGAACACAATTAAGCATCCCCTGGTTAAACCTGACATTCATACTTGTTAATAGCGCCATAAACATAGC
ACCAATTTCGAAGAAATCAGTTAAAAGCAATTAGCAATTAGCAATTAGCAATAACTCTGCTGACTTCAAA
ACGAGAAGAGTTGCAAGTATTTGTAAGGCACAGTTTATAAACCACCGA
